Addgene plasmid #211338: m.5147-Left TALE-G1397-N-DddA11-mCherry
Purpose: Expression of codon-optimized mitochondrial base editor in human cells; cell sorting; blasticidin drug selection
Depositing lab: Monkol Lek. Depositing organization: Yale University.
Backbone
  Vector backbone: pCMV
  Vector type: Mammalian Expression, TALEN
  Selectable markers: Blasticidin
Growth in bacteria
  Bacterial resistance: Ampicillin, 100 μg/mL
  Growth temperature: 37°C
  Growth strain: NEB Stable
  Growth instructions: Lower temperature is preferred
  Copy number: Unknown
Gene/Insert
  Gene/Insert name: m.5147-Left TALE-G1397-N-DddA11-mCherry
  Promoter: CMV
  Cloning method: Gibson Cloning
  Sequencing primers: 5′ gacccaagctggctagcacc; 3′ cagaggacaaagacccctta
Terms and licenses: Academic/Nonprofit Terms; Industry Terms: Not Available to Industry
How to cite: m.5147-Left TALE-G1397-N-DddA11-mCherry was a gift from Monkol Lek (Addgene plasmid # 211338 ; http://n2t.net/addgene:211338 ; RRID:Addgene_211338)
