[The description below was written by a language model from this plasmid's Addgene catalogue record and pLannotate feature annotations shown in this document.]
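Description:
m.5147-Left TALE-G1397-N-DddA11-mCherry is a mammalian expression plasmid on a pCMV backbone that encodes one half of a TALE-based mitochondrial cytosine base editor (DdCBE-type) for use in human cells. It is propagated in E. coli through a high-copy ColE1/pUC-type origin with ampicillin resistance (AmpR), and it also carries an f1 origin. A separate SV40 promoter/EM7 promoter cassette drives the blasticidin S deaminase gene (BSD) with an SV40 polyadenylation signal, allowing blasticidin selection of transfected mammalian cells. Short bleomycin-resistance fragments annotated just after BSD appear to be backbone remnants.

The payload is a codon-optimized fusion driven by the CMV enhancer and promoter, with a T7 promoter also lying upstream. The open reading frame begins with a COX8A fragment, which serves as a mitochondrial targeting sequence, followed by a 3xFLAG epitope. Next come AvrBs3-derived TALE N- and C-terminal domains flanking an unannotated stretch that presumably holds the repeat array defining the DNA target. As the name indicates, this is the "left" arm aimed at mitochondrial DNA position m.5147. The TALE is fused to a fragment of the DddA double-stranded DNA cytidine deaminase, named as the N-terminal half of the G1397 split of the DddA11 variant, and then to a uracil glycosylase inhibitor (UGI), which protects the deaminated base from excision. Because a split DddA half is inactive alone, editing would require a partner "right" TALE construct carrying the complementary half, which this record does not describe. An mCherry coding sequence lies downstream of UGI and allows fluorescence-based sorting of expressing cells. The element linking it to the editor is not annotated.
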