Features (pLannotate 1.2.2; 27 found; start..end, strand, type, name):
     93..145     -  misc_feature   bom (fragment): basis of mobility region from pBR322
    300..679     +  enhancer       CMV enhancer: human cytomegalovirus immediate early enhancer
    680..883     +  promoter       CMV promoter: human cytomegalovirus (CMV) immediate early promoter
    879..912     +  LTR            5' LTR (truncated) (fragment): truncated 5' long terminal repeat (LTR) from HIV-1
    928..946     +  promoter       T7 promoter: promoter for bacteriophage T7 RNA polymerase
    975..1058    +  CDS            COX8A (fragment): COX8A_HUMAN - Also known as COX8, COX8L. Experimental evidence at protein level: Swiss-Prot protein existence level 1. Component of the cytochrome c oxidase, the last enzyme in the mitochondrial electron transport chain which drives oxidative phosphorylation. The respiratory chain contains 3 multisubunit complexes succinate dehydrogenase (complex II, CII), ubiquinol- cytochrome c oxidoreductase (cytochrome b-c1 complex, complex III, CIII) and cytochrome c oxidase (complex IV, CIV), that cooperate to transfer electrons derived from NADH and succinate to molecular oxygen, creating an electrochem
   1059..1124    +  CDS            3xFLAG: three tandem FLAG® epitope tags, followed by an enterokinase cleavage site
   1137..1643    +  CDS            avrBs3 (fragment): AVRB3_XANEU - Experimental evidence at protein level: Swiss-Prot protein existence level 1. Avirulence protein. Acts as a transcription factor in C.annuum plants. In susceptible plants lacking the Bs3 resistance gene induces expression of a number of genes, including genes homologous to a family of auxin-induced genes, alpha-expansin genes, pectate lyase, anthocyanidin glucoside rhamnosyl transferase and at least one transcription factor, UPA20. Their expression leads to plant hypertrophy in mesophyll cells, probably mainly mediated by UPA20 (PubMed:17962565). In resistant plants induces the h
   3138..3251    +  CDS            avrBs3 (fragment): AVRB3_XANEU - Experimental evidence at protein level: Swiss-Prot protein existence level 1. Avirulence protein. Acts as a transcription factor in C.annuum plants. In susceptible plants lacking the Bs3 resistance gene induces expression of a number of genes, including genes homologous to a family of auxin-induced genes, alpha-expansin genes, pectate lyase, anthocyanidin glucoside rhamnosyl transferase and at least one transcription factor, UPA20. Their expression leads to plant hypertrophy in mesophyll cells, probably mainly mediated by UPA20 (PubMed:17962565). In resistant plants induces the h
   3252..3587    +  CDS            dddA (fragment): DDDA_BURC1 - Experimental evidence at protein level: Swiss-Prot protein existence level 1. Toxic component of a toxin-immunity protein module, which functions as a cellular contact-dependent growth inhibition (CDI) system. CDI modules allow bacteria to communicate with and inhibit the growth of closely related neighboring bacteria in a contact-dependent fashion. Bacteria that have this module inhibit or kill bacteria without it, giving them a growth advantage. Probably specifically inhibited by cognate immunity protein DddI (Probable). The C-terminal 163 residue fragment has double-stranded DN
   3597..3845    +  CDS            UGI: UNGI_BPPB2 - Experimental evidence at protein level: Swiss-Prot protein existence level 1. This protein binds specifically and reversibly to the host uracil-DNA glycosylase, preventing removal of uracil residues from PBS2 DNA by the host uracil-excision repair system. From Bacillus phage PBS2 (Bacteriophage PBS2).
   3912..4619    +  CDS            mCherry: mCherry is a basic (constitutively fluorescent) red fluorescent protein published in 2004, derived from Discosoma sp.. It is reported to be a very rapidly-maturing monomer with low acid sensitivity.
   4777..4798    +  promoter       SV40 promoter (fragment): SV40 enhancer and early promoter
   4819..5247    +  rep_origin     f1 ori (sequence partly withheld): f1 bacteriophage origin of replication; arrow indicates direction of (+) strand synthesis
   5261..5590    +  promoter       SV40 promoter: SV40 enhancer and early promoter
   5638..5685    +  promoter       EM7 promoter: synthetic bacterial promoter&nbsp
   5704..6102    +  CDS            BSD: blasticidin S deaminase; Aspergillus terreus BSD; confers resistance to blasticidin
   6103..6130    +  CDS            BleoR (fragment): antibiotic-binding protein; Sh ble from Streptoalloteichus hindustanus; confers resistance to bleomycin, phleomycin, and Zeocin™
   6140..6265    +  CDS            ble (fragment): BLE_KLEPN - Experimental evidence at protein level: Swiss-Prot protein existence level 1. Binding protein with a strong affinity to the bleomycin family of antibiotics. Binds to CL990; an antimitotic-antibiotic compound. From Klebsiella pneumoniae.
   6260..6381    +  polyA_signal   SV40 poly(A) signal: SV40 polyadenylation signal
   6454..6470    -  protein_bind   lac operator: The lac repressor binds to the lac operator to inhibit transcription in E. coli. This inhibition can be relieved by adding lactose or isopropyl-β-D-thiogalactopyranoside (IPTG). lac repressor encoded by lacI
   6478..6508    -  promoter       lac promoter: promoter for the E. coli lac operon
   6523..6544    -  protein_bind   CAP binding site: CAP binding activates transcription in the presence of cAMP. E. coli catabolite activator protein
   6557..6649    -  CDS            lacI (fragment): lac repressor; lacI; The lac repressor binds to the lac operator to inhibit transcription in E. coli. This inhibition can be relieved by adding lactose or isopropyl-β-D-thiogalactopyranoside (IPTG).
   6832..7420    -  rep_origin     ori: high-copy-number ColE1/pMB1/pBR322/pUC origin of replication
   7591..8451    -  CDS            AmpR: β-lactamase; bla; confers resistance to ampicillin, carbenicillin, and related antibiotics
   8452..34      -  promoter       AmpR promoter (across the origin): bla
>Addgene plasmid #211338 | m.5147-Left TALE-G1397-N-DddA11-mCherry | addgene full sequence | sequence record 415660 | Addgene NGS Result
GTATTTAGAAAAATAAACAAATAGGGGTTCCGCGCACATTTCCCCGAAAAGTGCCACCTGACGTCGACGG
ATCGGGAGATCTCCCGATCCCCTATGGTGCACTCTCAGTACAATCTGCTCTGATGCCGCATAGTTAAGCC
AGTATCTGCTCCCTGCTTGTGTGTTGGAGGTCGCTGAGTAGTGCGCGAGCAAAATTTAAGCTACAACAAG
GCAAGGCTTGACCGACAATTGCATGAAGAATCTGCTTAGGGTTAGGCGTTTTGCGCTGCTTCGCGATGTA
CGGGCCAGATATACGCGTTGACATTGATTATTGACTAGTTATTAATAGTAATCAATTACGGGGTCATTAG
TTCATAGCCCATATATGGAGTTCCGCGTTACATAACTTACGGTAAATGGCCCGCCTGGCTGACCGCCCAA
CGACCCCCGCCCATTGACGTCAATAATGACGTATGTTCCCATAGTAACGCCAATAGGGACTTTCCATTGA
CGTCAATGGGTGGAGTATTTACGGTAAACTGCCCACTTGGCAGTACATCAAGTGTATCATATGCCAAGTA
CGCCCCCTATTGACGTCAATGACGGTAAATGGCCCGCCTGGCATTATGCCCAGTACATGACCTTATGGGA
CTTTCCTACTTGGCAGTACATCTACGTATTAGTCATCGCTATTACCATGGTGATGCGGTTTTGGCAGTAC
ATCAATGGGCGTGGATAGCGGTTTGACTCACGGGGATTTCCAAGTCTCCACCCCATTGACGTCAATGGGA
GTTTGTTTTGGCACCAAAATCAACGGGACTTTCCAAAATGTCGTAACAACTCCGCCCCATTGACGCAAAT
GGGCGGTAGGCGTGTACGGTGGGAGGTCTATATAAGCAGAGCTCTCTGGCTAACTAGAGAACCCACTGCT
TACTGGCTTATCGAAATTAATACGACTCACTATAGGGAGACCCAAGCTGGCTAGCACCATGGCCTCCGTT
CTGACCCCGCTGCTGCTGCGTGGCCTGACCGGCTCCGCTCGTCGTCTGCCAGTTCCGCGTGCGAAAATCC
ATTCCCTGGACTACAAAGACCATGACGGTGATTATAAAGATCATGACATCGATTACAAGGATGACGATGA
CAAGATGGACATCGCGGATCTGCGTACCCTGGGTTACAGCCAGCAGCAGCAGGAGAAGATCAAGCCGAAG
GTGCGCAGCACCGTGGCTCAGCACCACGAAGCCCTGGTGGGCCACGGTTTCACCCACGCTCACATCGTGG
CCCTGAGCCAGCACCCAGCCGCGCTGGGCACCGTGGCCGTGAAATATCAGGACATGATTGCTGCCCTGCC
AGAGGCCACCCATGAAGCTATTGTGGGCGTGGGCAAGCAGTGGAGCGGTGCTCGTGCGCTGGAGGCGCTG
CTGACCGTGGCTGGTGAACTGCGTGGTCCGCCGCTGCAGCTGGATACCGGTCAGCTGCTGAAAATTGCCA
AACGTGGCGGTGTGACCGCGGTGGAAGCCGTCCATGCGTGGCGCAACGCACTGACGGGCGCCCCACTGAA
TCTGACACCCGAGCAGGTGGTCGCCATCGCCTCCCACGATGGCGGCAAACAGGCTCTGGAAACAGTGCAG
GCCCTGCTGCCTGTGCTGTGCCAGGCCCACGGCCTGACCCCTCAGCAGGTGGTCGCCATCGCCTCTAACA
TCGGCGGAAAGCAGGCTCTGGAGACCGTGCAGCGGCTGCTGCCCGTGCTGTGCCAGGCCCACGGCCTGAC
CCCTCAGCAGGTGGTCGCCATCGCCTCTAACATCGGCGGAAAGCAGGCTCTGGAGACCGTGCAGCGGCTG
CTGCCCGTGCTGTGCCAGGCCCACGGCCTGACACCCGAGCAGGTGGTCGCCATCGCCTCCCACGATGGCG
GCAAACAGGCTCTGGAAACAGTGCAGGCCCTGCTGCCTGTGCTGTGCCAGGCCCACGGCCTGACCCCTGA
GCAGGTGGTGGCTATCGCCTCTAATGGCGGAGGCAAGCAGGCCCTGGAAACCGTGCAGAGACTGCTGCCT
GTGCTGTGCCAGGCCCATGGACTGACCCCTGAGCAGGTGGTGGCTATCGCCTCTAATGGCGGAGGCAAGC
AGGCCCTGGAAACCGTGCAGAGACTGCTGCCTGTGCTGTGCCAGGCCCATGGACTGACCCCTCAGCAGGT
GGTCGCCATCGCCTCTAACATCGGCGGAAAGCAGGCTCTGGAGACCGTGCAGCGGCTGCTGCCCGTGCTG
TGCCAGGCCCACGGCCTGACCCCTCAGCAGGTGGTCGCCATCGCCTCTAACATCGGCGGAAAGCAGGCTC
TGGAGACCGTGCAGCGGCTGCTGCCCGTGCTGTGCCAGGCCCACGGCCTGACCCCTCAGCAGGTGGTCGC
CATCGCCTCTAACATCGGCGGAAAGCAGGCTCTGGAGACCGTGCAGCGGCTGCTGCCCGTGCTGTGCCAG
GCCCACGGCCTGACACCCGAGCAGGTGGTCGCCATCGCCTCCCACGATGGCGGCAAACAGGCTCTGGAAA
CAGTGCAGGCCCTGCTGCCTGTGCTGTGCCAGGCCCACGGCCTGACCCCTGAGCAGGTGGTGGCTATCGC
CTCTAATGGCGGAGGCAAGCAGGCCCTGGAAACCGTGCAGAGACTGCTGCCTGTGCTGTGCCAGGCCCAT
GGACTGACACCCGAGCAGGTGGTCGCCATCGCCTCCCACGATGGCGGCAAACAGGCTCTGGAAACAGTGC
AGGCCCTGCTGCCTGTGCTGTGCCAGGCCCACGGCCTGACACCCGAGCAGGTGGTCGCCATCGCCTCCCA
CGATGGCGGCAAACAGGCTCTGGAAACAGTGCAGGCCCTGCTGCCTGTGCTGTGCCAGGCCCACGGCCTG
ACCCCTCAGCAGGTGGTCGCCATCGCCTCTAACATCGGCGGAAAGCAGGCTCTGGAGACCGTGCAGCGGC
TGCTGCCCGTGCTGTGCCAGGCCCACGGCCTCACACCCGAGCAAGTGGTGGCCATCGCTAGCAACAACGG
CGGCAAGCAGGCTCTCGAGACAGTCCAAGCTCTGCTGCCAGTGCTGTGCCAAGCTCACGGCCTGACACCT
CAGCAGGTGGTGGCCATCGCCTCCCACGACGGCGGGAGACCTGCCCTCGAATCAATCGTGGCTCAGCTGA
GTCGCCCCGACCCGGCGCTGGCGGCACTTACCAATGATCACCTGGTGGCGCTGGCTTGCCTGGGCGGTCG
TCCGGCCCTGGATGCCGTGAAGAAAGGCCTGGGTGGATCCGGCAGCTACGCCCTGGGTCCGTATCAGATT
AGCGCCCCGCAGCTGCCAGCTTACAATGGTCAGACCGTGGGTACCTTCTACTATGTGAACGACGCGGGCG
GTCTGGAGAGCAAGGTGTTTATCAGCGGCGGTCCAACCCCGTACCCAAACTATGTCAGTGCCGGTCATGT
GGAGGGTCAGAGCGCCCTGTTCATGCGTGATAACGGCATCAGCGAGGGTCTGGTGTTCCACAACAACCCG
AAAGGCACCTGCGGTTTTTGCGTGAACATGATCGAGACCCTGCTGCCGGAAAACGCGAAAATGACCGTGG
TGCCGCCGGAAGGTTCTGGCGGCTCAACTAATCTGAGCGACATCATTGAGAAGGAGACTGGGAAACAGCT
GGTCATTCAGGAGTCCATCCTGATGCTGCCTGAGGAGGTGGAGGAAGTGATCGGCAACAAGCCAGAGTCT
GACATCCTGGTGCACACCGCCTACGACGAGTCCACAGATGAGAATGTGATGCTGCTGACCTCTGACGCCC
CCGAGTATAAGCCTTGGGCCCTGGTCATCCAGGATTCTAACGGCGAGAATAAGATCAAGATGCTGGGAAG
CGGAGCTACTAACTTCAGCCTGCTGAAGCAGGCTGGAGACGTGGAGGAGAACCCTGGACCTATGGTGTCC
AAGGGCGAGGAAGATAACATGGCCATCATCAAGGAGTTCATGAGGTTTAAGGTCCACATGGAGGGTTCAG
TCAATGGCCACGAGTTCGAGATTGAAGGCGAGGGCGAGGGCCGCCCCTACGAAGGGACACAGACGGCGAA
ATTGAAGGTGACCAAAGGCGGGCCATTGCCCTTCGCATGGGACATCTTGTCCCCTCAGTTTATGTATGGC
AGCAAGGCCTATGTTAAGCACCCCGCTGATATCCCGGACTACTTGAAGCTGTCCTTTCCAGAGGGGTTTA
AATGGGAGCGCGTTATGAATTTCGAAGACGGAGGAGTGGTTACGGTGACGCAGGACTCATCCCTGCAGGA
CGGAGAATTTATATATAAGGTTAAGTTGAGAGGCACAAACTTCCCAAGCGACGGCCCTGTGATGCAGAAG
AAAACAATGGGGTGGGAAGCTTCCAGCGAGCGCATGTACCCCGAAGATGGCGCCCTCAAGGGCGAGATAA
AGCAAAGGCTGAAACTTAAGGACGGCGGTCATTACGACGCGGAGGTCAAGACAACTTACAAGGCTAAAAA
ACCCGTTCAGTTGCCTGGGGCTTACAATGTTAATATCAAACTTGACATCACAAGCCACAATGAAGACTAT
ACGATCGTGGAGCAGTATGAACGAGCGGAAGGCAGGCACTCAACGGGGGGGATGGACGAGCTTTACAAGT
GATAAGGGGTCTTTGTCCTCTGTACTGTCTCTCTCCTTGCCCCTAACCCAAAAAGCTTCATTTTTCTGTG
TAGGCTGCACAAGAGCCTTGATTGAAGATATATTCTTTCTGAACAGTATTTAAGGTTTCCAATAAAATGT
ACACCCCTCAGAACTTCTGAGGCGGAAAGAACCAGCTGGGGCTCTAGGGGGTATCCCC
[124 nt withheld, positions 4819-4942]
C
[91 nt withheld, positions 4944-5034]
A
[49 nt withheld, positions 5036-5084]
CCTTTGACGTTGGAGTCCACGTTCTTT
[37 nt withheld, positions 5112-5148]
ACCCTATCTCGGTCTATTCTTTTGATTTATAAGGGATTTTGCCGATTTCGGCCTATTGGTTAAAAAATGA
GCTGATTTAACAAAAATTTAACGCGAATTAATTCTGTGGAATGTGTGTCAGTTAGGGTGTGGAAAGTCCC
CAGGCTCCCCAGCAGGCAGAAGTATGCAAAGCATGCATCTCAATTAGTCAGCAACCAGGTGTGGAAAGTC
CCCAGGCTCCCCAGCAGGCAGAAGTATGCAAAGCATGCATCTCAATTAGTCAGCAACCATAGTCCCGCCC
CTAACTCCGCCCATCCCGCCCCTAACTCCGCCCAGTTCCGCCCATTCTCCGCCCCATGGCTGACTAATTT
TTTTTATTTATGCAGAGGCCGAGGCCGCCTCTGCCTCTGAGCTATTCCAGAAGTAGTGAGGAGGCTTTTT
TGGAGGCCTAGGCTTTTGCAAAAAGCTCCCGGGAGCTTGTATATCCATTTTCGGATCTGATCAGCACGTG
TTGACAATTAATCATCGGCATAGTATATCGGCATAGTATAATACGACAAGGTGAGGAACTAAACCATGGC
CAAGCCTTTGTCTCAAGAAGAATCCACCCTCATTGAAAGAGCAACGGCTACAATCAACAGCATCCCCATC
TCTGAAGACTACAGCGTCGCCAGCGCAGCTCTCTCTAGCGACGGCCGCATCTTCACTGGTGTCAATGTAT
ATCATTTTACTGGGGGACCTTGTGCAGAACTCGTGGTGCTGGGCACTGCTGCTGCTGCGGCAGCTGGCAA
CCTGACTTGTATCGTCGCGATCGGAAATGAGAACAGGGGCATCTTGAGCCCCTGCGGACGGTGCCGACAG
GTGCTTCTCGATCTGCATCCTGGGATCAAAGCCATAGTGAAGGACAGTGATGGACAGCCGACGGCAGTTG
GGATTCGTGAATTGCTGCCCTCTGGTTATGTGTGGGAGGGCTAAGCACTTCGTGGCCGAGGAGCAGGACT
GACACGTGCTACGAGATTTCGATTCCACCGCCGCCTTCTATGAAAGGTTGGGCTTCGGAATCGTTTTCCG
GGACGCCGGCTGGATGATCCTCCAGCGCGGGGATCTCATGCTGGAGTTCTTCGCCCACCCCAACTTGTTT
ATTGCAGCTTATAATGGTTACAAATAAAGCAATAGCATCACAAATTTCACAAATAAAGCATTTTTTTCAC
TGCATTCTAGTTGTGGTTTGTCCAAACTCATCAATGTATCTTATCATGTCTGTATACCGTCGACCTCTAG
CTAGAGCTTGGCGTAATCATGGTCATAGCTGTTTCCTGTGTGAAATTGTTATCCGCTCACAATTCCACAC
AACATACGAGCCGGAAGCATAAAGTGTAAAGCCTGGGGTGCCTAATGAGTGAGCTAACTCACATTAATTG
CGTTGCGCTCACTGCCCGCTTTCCAGTCGGGAAACCTGTCGTGCCAGCTGCATTAATGAATCGGCCAACG
CGCGGGGAGAGGCGGTTTGCGTATTGGGCGCTCTTCCGCTTCCTCGCTCACTGACTCGCTGCGCTCGGTC
GTTCGGCTGCGGCGAGCGGTATCAGCTCACTCAAAGGCGGTAATACGGTTATCCACAGAATCAGGGGATA
ACGCAGGAAAGAACATGTGAGCAAAAGGCCAGCAAAAGGCCAGGAACCGTAAAAAGGCCGCGTTGCTGGC
GTTTTTCCATAGGCTCCGCCCCCCTGACGAGCATCACAAAAATCGACGCTCAAGTCAGAGGTGGCGAAAC
CCGACAGGACTATAAAGATACCAGGCGTTTCCCCCTGGAAGCTCCCTCGTGCGCTCTCCTGTTCCGACCC
TGCCGCTTACCGGATACCTGTCCGCCTTTCTCCCTTCGGGAAGCGTGGCGCTTTCTCATAGCTCACGCTG
TAGGTATCTCAGTTCGGTGTAGGTCGTTCGCTCCAAGCTGGGCTGTGTGCACGAACCCCCCGTTCAGCCC
GACCGCTGCGCCTTATCCGGTAACTATCGTCTTGAGTCCAACCCGGTAAGACACGACTTATCGCCACTGG
CAGCAGCCACTGGTAACAGGATTAGCAGAGCGAGGTATGTAGGCGGTGCTACAGAGTTCTTGAAGTGGTG
GCCTAACTACGGCTACACTAGAAGAACAGTATTTGGTATCTGCGCTCTGCTGAAGCCAGTTACCTTCGGA
AAAAGAGTTGGTAGCTCTTGATCCGGCAAACAAACCACCGCTGGTAGCGGTGGTTTTTTTGTTTGCAAGC
AGCAGATTACGCGCAGAAAAAAAGGATCTCAAGAAGATCCTTTGATCTTTTCTACGGGGTCTGACGCTCA
GTGGAACGAAAACTCACGTTAAGGGATTTTGGTCATGAGATTATCAAAAAGGATCTTCACCTAGATCCTT
TTAAATTAAAAATGAAGTTTTAAATCAATCTAAAGTATATATGAGTAAACTTGGTCTGACAGTTACCAAT
GCTTAATCAGTGAGGCACCTATCTCAGCGATCTGTCTATTTCGTTCATCCATAGTTGCCTGACTCCCCGT
CGTGTAGATAACTACGATACGGGAGGGCTTACCATCTGGCCCCAGTGCTGCAATGATACCGCGAGACCCA
CGCTCACCGGCTCCAGATTTATCAGCAATAAACCAGCCAGCCGGAAGGGCCGAGCGCAGAAGTGGTCCTG
CAACTTTATCCGCCTCCATCCAGTCTATTAATTGTTGCCGGGAAGCTAGAGTAAGTAGTTCGCCAGTTAA
TAGTTTGCGCAACGTTGTTGCCATTGCTACAGGCATCGTGGTGTCACGCTCGTCGTTTGGTATGGCTTCA
TTCAGCTCCGGTTCCCAACGATCAAGGCGAGTTACATGATCCCCCATGTTGTGCAAAAAAGCGGTTAGCT
CCTTCGGTCCTCCGATCGTTGTCAGAAGTAAGTTGGCCGCAGTGTTATCACTCATGGTTATGGCAGCACT
GCATAATTCTCTTACTGTCATGCCATCCGTAAGATGCTTTTCTGTGACTGGTGAGTACTCAACCAAGTCA
TTCTGAGAATAGTGTATGCGGCGACCGAGTTGCTCTTGCCCGGCGTCAATACGGGATAATACCGCGCCAC
ATAGCAGAACTTTAAAAGTGCTCATCATTGGAAAACGTTCTTCGGGGCGAAAACTCTCAAGGATCTTACC
GCTGTTGAGATCCAGTTCGATGTAACCCACTCGTGCACCCAACTGATCTTCAGCATCTTTTACTTTCACC
AGCGTTTCTGGGTGAGCAAAAACAGGAAGGCAAAATGCCGCAAAAAAGGGAATAAGGGCGACACGGAAAT
GTTGAATACTCATACTCTTCCTTTTTCAATATTATTGAAGCATTTATCAGGGTTATTGTCTCATGAGCGG
ATACATATTTGAAT
